>Addgene plasmid #164062 | EF1a_DIO_mMeCP2-HaloTag | addgene full sequence | sequence record 323732 | Addgene NGS Result
TGGTCGCCCGGCCTCAGTGAGCGAGCGAGCGCGCAGAGAGGGAGTGGCCAACTCCATCACTAGGGGTTCC
TGCGGCCGCACGCGTAAGCTTTGCAAAGATGGATAAAGTTTTAAACAGAGAGGAATCTTTGCAGCTAATG
GACCTTCTAGGTCTTGAAAGGAGTGGGAATTGGCTCCGGTGCCCGTCAGTGGGCAGAGCGCACATCGCCC
ACAGTCCCCGAGAAGTTGGGGGGAGGGGTCGGCAATTGAACCGGTGCCTAGAGAAGGTGGCGCGGGGTAA
ACTGGGAAAGTGATGTCGTGTACTGGCTCCGCCTTTTTCCCGAGGGTGGGGGAGAACCGTATATAAGTGC
AGTAGTCGCCGTGAACGTTCTTTTTCGCAACGGGTTTGCCGCCAGAACACAGGTAAGTGCCGTGTGTGGT
TCCCGCGGGCCTGGCCTCTTTACGGGTTATGGCCCTTGCGTGCCTTGAATTACTTCCACCTGGCTGCAGT
ACGTGATTCTTGATCCCGAGCTTCGGGTTGGAAGTGGGTGGGAGAGTTCGAGGCCTTGCGCTTAAGGAGC
CCCTTCGCCTCGTGCTTGAGTTGAGGCCTGGCCTGGGCGCTGGGGCCGCCGCGTGCGAATCTGGTGGCAC
CTTCGCGCCTGTCTCGCTGCTTTCGATAAGTCTCTAGCCATTTAAAATTTTTGATGACCTGCTGCGACGC
TTTTTTTCTGGCAAGATAGTCTTGTAAATGCGGGCCAAGATCTGCACACTGGTATTTCGGTTTTTGGGGC
CGCGGGCGGCGACGGGGCCCGTGCGTCCCAGCGCACATGTTCGGCGAGGCGGGGCCTGCGAGCGCGGCCA
CCGAGAATCGGACGGGGGTAGTCTCAAGCTGGCCGGCCTGCTCTGGTGCCTGGCCTCGCGCCGCCGTGTA
TCGCCCCGCCCTGGGCGGCAAGGCTGGCCCGGTCGGCACCAGTTGCGTGAGCGGAAAGATGGCCGCTTCC
CGGCCCTGCTGCAGGGAGCTCAAAATGGAGGACGCGGCGCTCGGGAGAGCGGGCGGGTGAGTCACCCACA
CAAAGGAAAAGGGCCTTTCCGTCCTCAGCCGTCGCTTCATGTGACTCCACGGAGTACCGGGCGCCGTCCA
GGCACCTCGATTAGTTCTCGAGCTTTTGGAGTACGTCGTCTTTAGGTTGGGGGGAGGGGTTTTATGCGAT
GGAGTTTCCCCACACTGAGTGGGTGGAGACTGAAGTTAGGCCAGCTTGGCACTTGATGTAATTCTCCTTG
GAATTTGCCCTTTTTGAGTTTGGATCTTGGTTCATTCTCAAGCCTCAGACAGTGGTTCAAAGTTTTTTTC
TTCCATTTCAGGTGTCGTGAGGTACCGGATCCTCTAGAGTCGACTCCGGAATAACTTCGTATAGGATACT
TTATACGAAGTTATGCAGAATGGTAGCTGGATTGTAGCTGCTATTAGCAATATGAAACCTCTTAATAACT
TCGTATAGCATACATTATACGAAGTTATGGCGCGCCTTACTTGTACACATGTCCTAACCGGAAATCTCGA
GGGTAGACAGCCAGCGCGCGATCTCGCTGCCGATCAGGTCCGGGTTGTCTTCTTGCAGCAGATTCAGACC
CGGGCCGATGTCCACAGCCTTGCAGTTAGGCAGGCTTTTGGCCAGGCGAGCGGCTTCGGCCGGTGGGATC
AGAACGCCTGGGGTGCCCCAGAACAGCAGCTTCGGGACAGGGGACTGGTGCAGCCAGTCCATGTATTCTT
CGACCAGCGCGACGATGTTCGCTGGCTCACCGGCGATTGGCAGCTCGTTTGGGAAGCGCCACAGTGGCTC
GCGGTCAACAGGATTCAGGAACGGCTCGCGGTAATGGTCCATCTCGACTTCAGTCAGCGGGCGGACGACA
CCCATCGGCAGCGTACCCTCGATAAAAACGTTCTGATCGATGATCAGCTTGCGGCCGACGTCGGTGGTGC
GGAAGGCCTGGAAGGTCTCGCGGGCAAATTCTGGCCATTCGTCCCAGGTCGGGATAGGGCGGATGAACTC
CATAAATGCAATACCTTTGACGCGCTCTGGATTGCGCTTGGCCCAGTGGAAACCCAGAGCGGAGCCCCAG
TCGTGAATGACCAGGACGACCTCTTCCAGACCCAGGGCTTCGATGAAGGCATCCATGAAGCGGACGTGGT
CGTCGAAGAAATAACCCAGGTCTGGTTTGTCGGATTTGCCCATACCGATCAGGTCTGGAGCAATGCAGCG
ATGGGTCGGTGCAACATGCGGGATGATGTTGCGCCACACGTAGGAGGAGGTCGGGTTACCGTGCAGGAAC
AGCACAGGGGTGCCATCGCGCGGACCAACATCGACGTAGTGCATGCGCTCGCCCAGGACTTCCACATAAT
GGGGGTCGAATGGAAAGCCAGTACCGATTTCGGTGGCGACCGGTGGATCCTTACAGCTAACTCTCTCGGT
CACGGGCGTCCGGCTGTCCACAGGCTCCTCTCTGTTTGGCCTTGGCATGGAAGATGAAACAATGTCTTTG
CGCTCTCCCTCCCCTCGGTGTTTGTACTTTTCTGCAACTGTGGTAGTGGTGGCGACCATAGGCTGAGTCT
TAGCTGGCTCCTTGGGGCAGCCATCGCTTTCCAGTGAGCCTCCTCGGGGCATCTTCTCTTCTTTGCAGAT
GCTGCTGCTCAAGTCCTGAGGCTCAGGGGGGCTGATGGGGTCCTCAGAGCTCTCAGGCTCAGGTGGGGGT
GGGGATGGGAGCAGTGGCATGGGGGCCTTTGTGGACTCTGAGTGATGGTGGTGATGATGGTGCTCCTTCT
TAGGTGGGGAGGAGGCACTGCTGCTGCGCCCCTTGGGGCTGCTCTCCTTGCTTTTACGCCCAGGGCTCTT
GCAGGTCTTCAGTCCCTTCCCGCTTTTCTCACCAAGGGTGGACACCAGCAGGGGCTTCACCACTTCCTTG
ACCTCGATGCTGACCGTCTCCCGGGTCTTGCGCTTCTTGATGGGGAGCACAGTCTCATGCACAGACCGTA
TGGAAGACTCCTTCACGGCTTTCTTTTTGGCCTCAGCTGCAGCAGCTGCCACCACACTCCCAGGCTTTCT
ACCCCGTTTCTTAGGAATGGCCTGGGGGTCAGCTTCAGCTTTTCGCTTTCTGCCAGGGCGTTTGATCACC
ATGACCTGGGCAGATGTGGTAGCCCCACCTCCCTCACCCTTACCCCCAGGCGATGCTTGGAAAGGCATCT
TGACAACAAGTTTCCCAGGGCTCTTCTCCAGGACCCTTTTCACCTGAACACCTTCTGATGCTGCTGCCTT
TGGTCTCCCAGTGCCGCTCCCTTTGGGGCGTCCCCGACCCCTGCCAGTTCCTGGAGCTTTGGGAGATTTG
GGCTTCTTAGGTGGTTTCTGCTCTCTCCTGGAGGGGCTCCCTCTCCCAGTTACCGTGAAGTCAAAATCAT
TAGGGTCCAAGGAGGTGTCTCCCACCTTTTCAAAGTATGCAATCAATTCTACTTTAGAGCGAAAAGCTTT
TCCCTGGGGATTGATCAAATATACATCATACTTTCCAGCAGATCGGCCAGACTTCCTTTGTTTAAGCTTT
CGTGTCCAACCTTCAGGCAAGGTGGGGTCATCATACATAGGTCCCCGGTCACGGATAATGGAGCGCCGCT
GTTTGGGGGAAGCCGAGGCTTCTGGCACTGCTGGGGCAGAGCCTGAGCTTTCTGATGTTTCTGCTTTGCC
TGCCTCTGCTGGCTCTGCAGAATGGTGGGCTGAAGGTTGTAGTGGCTCATGCTTGCCTTCTTTGTCCTCC
TTCTTGTCTTTCTTCGCCTTCTTAAACTTCAGTGGCTTGTCTCTGAGGCCCTGGAGATCCTGGTCTTCTG
ACTTTTCCTCCAGTCTCTCCTCCTCGCCTCCTCCTCCTCCTCCGCTCGGCGCGGCGGCGGCGGCGGCGGT
GGCGGCAGCGGCGGCCATGCTAGCATAACTTCGTATAAAGTATCCTATACGAAGTTATTTGCCTTAACCC
AGAAATTATCACTGTTATTCTTTAGAATGGTGCAAAGAATAACTTCGTATAATGTATGCTATACGAAGTT
ATGAATTCGATATCAAGCTTATCGATAATCAACCTCTGGATTACAAAATTTGTGAAAGATTGACTGGTAT
TCTTAACTATGTTGCTCCTTTTACGCTATGTGGATACGCTGCTTTAATGCCTTTGTATCATGCTATTGCT
TCCCGTATGGCTTTCATTTTCTCCTCCTTGTATAAATCCTGGTTGCTGTCTCTTTATGAGGAGTTGTGGC
CCGTTGTCAGGCAACGTGGCGTGGTGTGCACTGTGTTTGCTGACGCAACCCCCACTGGTTGGGGCATTGC
CACCACCTGTCAGCTCCTTTCCGGGACTTTCGCTTTCCCCCTCCCTATTGCCACGGCGGAACTCATCGCC
GCCTGCCTTGCCCGCTGCTGGACAGGGGCTCGGCTGTTGGGCACTGACAATTCCGTGGTGTTGTCGGGGA
AATCATCGTCCTTTCCTTGGCTGCTCGCCTATGTTGCCACCTGGATTCTGCGCGGGACGTCCTTCTGCTA
CGTCCCTTCGGCCCTCAATCCAGCGGACCTTCCTTCCCGCGGCCTGCTGCCGGCTCTGCGGCCTCTTCCG
CGTCTTCGCCTTCGCCCTCAGACGAGTCGGATCTCCCTTTGGGCCGCCTCCCCGCATCGATACCGAGCGC
TGCTCGAGAGATCTACGGGTGGCATCCCTGTGACCCCTCCCCAGTGCCTCTCCTGGCCCTGGAAGTTGCC
ACTCCAGTGCCCACCAGCCTTGTCCTAATAAAATTAAGTTGCATCATTTTGTCTGACTAGGTGTCCTTCT
ATAATATTATGGGGTGGAGGGGGGTGGTATGGAGCAAGGGGCAAGTTGGGAAGACAACCTGTAGGGCCTG
CGGGGTCTATTGGGAACCAAGCTGGAGTGCAGTGGCACAATCTTGGCTCACTGCAATCTCCGCCTCCTGG
GTTCAAGCGATTCTCCTGCCTCAGCCTCCCGAGTTGTTGGGATTCCAGGCATGCATGACCAGGCTCAGCT
AATTTTTGTTTTTTTGGTAGAGACGGGGTTTCACCATATTGGCCAGGCTGGTCTCCAACTCCTAATCTCA
GGTGATCTACCCACCTTGGCCTCCCAAATTGCTGGGATTACAGGCGTGAACCACTGCTCCCTTCCCTGTC
CTTCTGATTTTGTAGGTAACCACGTGCGGACCGAGCGGCCGCAGGAACCCCTAGTGATGGAGTTGGCCAC
TCCCTCTCTGCGCGCTCGCTCGCTCACTGAGGCCGGGCGACCAAAGGTCGCCCGACGCCCGGGCTTTGCC
CGGGCGGCCTCAGTGAGCGAGCGAGCGCGCAGCTGCCTGCAGGGGCGCCTGATGCGGTATTTTCTCCTTA
CGCATCTGTGCGGTATTTCACACCGCATA
[95 nt withheld, positions 5420-5514]
T
[46 nt withheld, positions 5516-5561]
C
[141 nt withheld, positions 5563-5703]
CCTTTGACGTTGGAGTCCACGTTCTTT
[37 nt withheld, positions 5731-5767]
ACTCTATCTCGGGCTATTCTTTTGATTTATAAGGGATTTTGCCGATTTCGGTCTATTGGTTAAAAAATGA
GCTGATTTAACAAAAATTTAACGCGAATTTTAACAAAATATTAACGTTTACAATTTTATGGTGCACTCTC
AGTACAATCTGCTCTGATGCCGCATAGTTAAGCCAGCCCCGACACCCGCCAACACCCGCTGACGCGCCCT
GACGGGCTTGTCTGCTCCCGGCATCCGCTTACAGACAAGCTGTGACCGTCTCCGGGAGCTGCATGTGTCA
GAGGTTTTCACCGTCATCACCGAAACGCGCGAGACGAAAGGGCCTCGTGATACGCCTATTTTTATAGGTT
AATGTCATGATAATAATGGTTTCTTAGACGTCAGGTGGCACTTTTCGGGGAAATGTGCGCGGAACCCCTA
TTTGTTTATTTTTCTAAATACATTCAAATATGTATCCGCTCATGAGACAATAACCCTGATAAATGCTTCA
ATAATATTGAAAAAGGAAGAGTATGAGTATTCAACATTTCCGTGTCGCCCTTATTCCCTTTTTTGCGGCA
TTTTGCCTTCCTGTTTTTGCTCACCCAGAAACGCTGGTGAAAGTAAAAGATGCTGAAGATCAGTTGGGTG
CACGAGTGGGTTACATCGAACTGGATCTCAACAGCGGTAAGATCCTTGAGAGTTTTCGCCCCGAAGAACG
TTTTCCAATGATGAGCACTTTTAAAGTTCTGCTATGTGGCGCGGTATTATCCCGTATTGACGCCGGGCAA
GAGCAACTCGGTCGCCGCATACACTATTCTCAGAATGACTTGGTTGAGTACTCACCAGTCACAGAAAAGC
ATCTTACGGATGGCATGACAGTAAGAGAATTATGCAGTGCTGCCATAACCATGAGTGATAACACTGCGGC
CAACTTACTTCTGACAACGATCGGAGGACCGAAGGAGCTAACCGCTTTTTTGCACAACATGGGGGATCAT
GTAACTCGCCTTGATCGTTGGGAACCGGAGCTGAATGAAGCCATACCAAACGACGAGCGTGACACCACGA
TGCCTGTAGCAATGGCAACAACGTTGCGCAAACTATTAACTGGCGAACTACTTACTCTAGCTTCCCGGCA
ACAATTAATAGACTGGATGGAGGCGGATAAAGTTGCAGGACCACTTCTGCGCTCGGCCCTTCCGGCTGGC
TGGTTTATTGCTGATAAATCTGGAGCCGGTGAGCGTGGGTCTCGCGGTATCATTGCAGCACTGGGGCCAG
ATGGTAAGCCCTCCCGTATCGTAGTTATCTACACGACGGGGAGTCAGGCAACTATGGATGAACGAAATAG
ACAGATCGCTGAGATAGGTGCCTCACTGATTAAGCATTGGTAACTGTCAGACCAAGTTTACTCATATATA
CTTTAGATTGATTTAAAACTTCATTTTTAATTTAAAAGGATCTAGGTGAAGATCCTTTTTGATAATCTCA
TGACCAAAATCCCTTAACGTGAGTTTTCGTTCCACTGAGCGTCAGACCCCGTAGAAAAGATCAAAGGATC
TTCTTGAGATCCTTTTTTTCTGCGCGTAATCTGCTGCTTGCAAACAAAAAAACCACCGCTACCAGCGGTG
GTTTGTTTGCCGGATCAAGAGCTACCAACTCTTTTTCCGAAGGTAACTGGCTTCAGCAGAGCGCAGATAC
CAAATACTGTTCTTCTAGTGTAGCCGTAGTTAGGCCACCACTTCAAGAACTCTGTAGCACCGCCTACATA
CCTCGCTCTGCTAATCCTGTTACCAGTGGCTGCTGCCAGTGGCGATAAGTCGTGTCTTACCGGGTTGGAC
TCAAGACGATAGTTACCGGATAAGGCGCAGCGGTCGGGCTGAACGGGGGGTTCGTGCACACAGCCCAGCT
TGGAGCGAACGACCTACACCGAACTGAGATACCTACAGCGTGAGCTATGAGAAAGCGCCACGCTTCCCGA
AGGGAGAAAGGCGGACAGGTATCCGGTAAGCGGCAGGGTCGGAACAGGAGAGCGCACGAGGGAGCTTCCA
GGGGGAAACGCCTGGTATCTTTATAGTCCTGTCGGGTTTCGCCACCTCTGACTTGAGCGTCGATTTTTGT
GATGCTCGTCAGGGGGGCGGAGCCTATGGAAAAACGCCAGCAACGCGGCCTTTTTACGGTTCCTGGCCTT
TTGCTGGCCTTTTGCTCACATGTCCTGCAGGCAGCTGCGCGCTCGCTCGCTCACTGAGGCCGCCCGGGCG
TCGGGCGACCTT
Features (pLannotate 1.2.2; 25 found; start..end, strand, type, name):
      1..71      -  repeat_region  AAV2 ITR (fragment): inverted terminal repeat of adeno-associated virus serotype 2 inverted
     99..165     +  CDS            small t antigen (fragment): SV40 (simian virus 40) small t antigen
    172..1350    +  promoter       EF-1α promoter: strong constitutive promoter for human elongation factor EF-1α
   1357..1374    +  misc_feature   MCS (fragment): pUC18/19 multiple cloning site
   1381..1414    +  protein_bind   lox2272: Cre-mediated recombination occurs in the 8-bp core sequence (GGATACTT). lox2272 sites are compatible with each other, but incompatible with loxP or loxN sites (Lee and Saito, 1988). Cre recombinase
   1415..1464    -  intron         β-globin intron (fragment): internally truncated intron from human β-globin
   1465..1498    +  protein_bind   loxP: Cre-mediated recombination occurs in the 8-bp core sequence (GCATACAT). Cre recombinase
   1528..2411    -  CDS            HaloTag® (fragment): modified bacterial dehalogenase that forms covalent bonds with chloroalkane derivatives
   2436..3860    -  CDS            Mecp2: MECP2_MOUSE - Experimental evidence at protein level: Swiss-Prot protein existence level 1. Chromosomal protein that binds to methylated DNA. It can bind specifically to a single methyl-CpG pair. It is not influenced by sequences flanking the methyl-CpGs. Mediates transcriptional repression through interaction with histone deacetylase and the corepressor SIN3. Binds both 5-methylcytosine (5mC) and 5-hydroxymethylcytosine (5hmC)- containing DNA, with a preference for 5-methylcytosine (5mC). From Mus musculus (Mouse).
   3898..3919    +  promoter       chicken β-actin promoter (fragment): contains a 21-bp deletion relative to the standard chicken β-actin promoter
   3945..3978    -  protein_bind   lox2272: Cre-mediated recombination occurs in the 8-bp core sequence (GGATACTT). lox2272 sites are compatible with each other, but incompatible with loxP or loxN sites (Lee and Saito, 1988). Cre recombinase
   3979..4028    -  intron         β-globin intron (fragment): internally truncated intron from human β-globin
   4029..4062    -  protein_bind   loxP: Cre-mediated recombination occurs in the 8-bp core sequence (GCATACAT). Cre recombinase
   4063..4087    +  misc_feature   MCS (fragment): pBluescript multiple cloning site
   4087..4675    +  misc_feature   WPRE: woodchuck hepatitis virus posttranscriptional regulatory element
   4707..5183    +  polyA_signal   hGH poly(A) signal: human growth hormone polyadenylation signal
   5223..5363    +  repeat_region  AAV2 ITR: inverted terminal repeat of adeno-associated virus serotype 2 inverted
   5368..5419    -  misc_feature   bom (fragment): basis of mobility region from pBR322
   5438..5893    +  rep_origin     f1 ori (sequence partly withheld): f1 bacteriophage origin of replication; arrow indicates direction of (+) strand synthesis
   5894..5943    -  misc_feature   bom (fragment): basis of mobility region from pBR322
   6045..6080    -  CDS            rop (fragment): Rop protein, which maintains plasmids at low copy number; rop
   6175..6279    +  promoter       AmpR promoter: bla
   6280..7140    +  CDS            AmpR: β-lactamase; bla; confers resistance to ampicillin, carbenicillin, and related antibiotics
   7311..7899    +  rep_origin     ori: high-copy-number ColE1/pMB1/pBR322/pUC origin of replication
   7961..8006    -  repeat_region  AAV2 ITR (fragment): inverted terminal repeat of adeno-associated virus serotype 2 inverted
