[The description below was written by a language model from this plasmid's Addgene catalogue record and pLannotate feature annotations shown in this document.]
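Description:
EF1a_DIO_mMeCP2-HaloTag is an AAV transfer plasmid built on a pAAV-EF1a backbone for Cre-dependent expression of a tagged mouse MeCP2 in mammalian cells. It is maintained in bacteria through a high-copy ColE1/pUC-type origin and an ampicillin resistance gene (β-lactamase with its own promoter), and it also carries an f1 phage origin. The catalogue lists a size of 8,063 bp, slightly larger than the 8,019 nt sequenced record. The record is circular, so the partial AAV2 ITR annotations at its two ends most likely represent a single left ITR spanning the numbering origin. This pairs with the complete ITR downstream of the expression cassette to define the genome packaged into AAV particles. ITRs are also prone to recombination, which fits the recombination-deficient growth strain listed.

Between the ITRs, the human EF-1α promoter is followed by a double-floxed inverted open reading frame (DIO). The mouse Mecp2 coding sequence (described by the depositor both as isoform 1 and as the alpha form) is fused at its C terminus to HaloTag and sits in antisense orientation relative to the promoter. It is flanked on each side by a lox2272 and loxP pair, with the two pairs facing each other. Without Cre, no sense transcript of the fusion is made. Cre first inverts the cassette through one pair of compatible sites, then excises a site of the other type, which locks the ORF in the sense orientation for stable EF-1α-driven expression. A WPRE and the human growth hormone polyadenylation signal downstream enhance transcript stability and processing. Several short annotated fragments (small t antigen, β-globin intron, chicken β-actin promoter, bom, rop) appear to be incidental matches rather than functional elements.

HaloTag binds chloroalkane ligands covalently, allowing fluorescent labelling of MeCP2. The associated publication concerns imaging of MeCP2 nuclear dynamics and chromatin interactions in live neurons, which is consistent with using this construct in Cre-defined cell populations.
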