Addgene plasmid #164062: EF1a_DIO_mMeCP2-HaloTag
Purpose: Double-Floxed Inverted Open reading frame for mouseMeCP2(alpha) Under EF1a promoter
Depositing lab: Nathaniel Heintz. Depositing organization: Rockefeller University. Publication: MeCP2 nuclear dynamics in live neurons results from low and high affinity chromatin interactions. Piccolo FM, Liu Z, Dong P, Hsu CL, Stoyanova EI, Rao A, Tjian R, Heintz N. Elife. 2019 Dec 23;8. pii: 51449. doi: 10.7554/eLife.51449. PubMed 31868585.
Backbone
  Vector backbone: pAAV-EF1a
  Total vector size (bp): 8063
  Vector type: Mammalian Expression, AAV
Growth in bacteria
  Bacterial resistance: Ampicillin, 100 μg/mL
  Growth temperature: 37°C
  Growth strain: NEB Stable
  Copy number: Unknown
Gene/Insert
  Gene/Insert name: MeCP2 Isoform 1 (alt name: Mecp2)
  Species: M. musculus (mouse)
  Insert size (bp): 2400
  Entrez Gene: Mecp2 (a.k.a. 1500041B07Rik, D630021H01Rik, Mbd5, WBP10)
  Promoter: EF1a
  Tag / fusion protein: HaloTag (C terminal on insert)
  Cloning method: Unknown
  Sequencing primers: 5′ CTGGATTGTAGCTGCTATTAGCAATATGA; 3′ TATACGAAGTTATTCTTTGCACCA
Terms and licenses: Academic/Nonprofit Terms; Industry Terms: Not Available to Industry
How to cite: EF1a_DIO_mMeCP2-HaloTag was a gift from Nathaniel Heintz (Addgene plasmid # 164062 ; http://n2t.net/addgene:164062 ; RRID:Addgene_164062)
